Addgene plasmid #172450: FLAG-TPD54
Purpose: Expression of Tumor Protein D52 like 2 (TPD54/TPD52L2) with N-terminal FLAG tag
Depositing lab: Stephen Royle. Depositing organization: University of Warwick. Publication: Tumor protein D54 defines a new class of intracellular transport vesicles. Larocque G, La-Borde PJ, Clarke NI, Carter NJ, Royle SJ. J Cell Biol. 2020 Jan 6;219(1). pii: jcb.201812044. doi: 10.1083/jcb.201812044. PubMed 31672706.
Backbone
  Vector backbone: pFLAG-C1
  Modifications to backbone: FLAG in place of EGFP or mCherry
  Vector type: Mammalian Expression
  Selectable markers: Neomycin (select with G418)
Growth in bacteria
  Bacterial resistance: Kanamycin, 50 μg/mL
  Growth temperature: 37°C
  Growth strain: DH5alpha
  Copy number: High Copy
Gene/Insert
  Gene/Insert name: TPD54 (alt names: TPD52L2; Tumor Protein D52 protein like 2)
  Species: H. sapiens (human)
  GenBank ID: BC006804.1
  Entrez Gene: TPD52L2 (a.k.a. D54, TPD54)
  Promoter: CMV
  Tag / fusion protein: FLAG (N terminal on backbone)
  Cloning method: Restriction Enzyme; 5′ cloning site XhoI (not destroyed); 3′ cloning site MfeI (not destroyed)
  Sequencing primers: 5′ CMV-F
Resource information
  A portion of this plasmid was derived from a plasmid made by: pCMV-Sport6-TPD52L2 (Open Biosystems clone MHS1010-57728)
Terms and licenses: Academic/Nonprofit Terms; Industry Terms: Not Available to Industry
How to cite: FLAG-TPD54 was a gift from Stephen Royle (Addgene plasmid # 172450 ; http://n2t.net/addgene:172450 ; RRID:Addgene_172450)
