[The description below was written by a language model from this plasmid's Addgene catalogue record and pLannotate feature annotations shown in this document.]
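Description:
FLAG-TPD54 is a mammalian expression plasmid of about 4.5 kb that produces human Tumor Protein D52-like 2 (TPD52L2, also called TPD54 or D54) with an N-terminal FLAG epitope. It is built on pFLAG-C1, a C1-type backbone in which the usual EGFP or mCherry fluorescent protein coding region has been replaced by a FLAG tag. The human cytomegalovirus immediate early enhancer and promoter drive the transcription unit. They are followed by the FLAG sequence, which the annotation software matched as a short fragment of a 3xFLAG entry, consistent with a single epitope. Next comes the TPD52L2 open reading frame, inserted between XhoI and MfeI sites that both remain intact, and an SV40 polyadenylation signal. The coding sequence was taken from a commercial pCMV-Sport6 cDNA clone.

The plasmid replicates at high copy in E. coli from a ColE1/pUC-type origin and also carries an f1 phage origin. A single Tn5 aminoglycoside phosphotransferase gene (NeoR/KanR) serves both hosts. A bacterial bla-type promoter expresses it for kanamycin selection, and the adjacent SV40 enhancer/early promoter, with an HSV TK polyadenylation signal, expresses it for G418 selection of stably transfected mammalian cells. The short ble and bGH poly(A) fragments flagged downstream appear to be partial matches in the backbone rather than functional elements.

The construct provides a small-tagged, non-fluorescent version of TPD54 for transient or stable expression, suited to detection or capture with anti-FLAG antibodies. It was deposited with work identifying TPD54 as a marker of a class of intracellular transport vesicles.
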