Features (pLannotate 1.2.2; 13 found; start..end, strand, type, name):
     61..364     +  enhancer       CMV enhancer: human cytomegalovirus immediate early enhancer
    365..568     +  promoter       CMV promoter: human cytomegalovirus (CMV) immediate early promoter
    614..634     +  CDS            3xFLAG (fragment): three tandem FLAG® epitope tags
    651..1268    +  CDS            TPD52L2: TPD54_HUMAN - Experimental evidence at protein level: Swiss-Prot protein existence level 1. From Homo sapiens (Human).
   1286..1407    +  polyA_signal   SV40 poly(A) signal: SV40 polyadenylation signal
   1441..1869    -  rep_origin     f1 ori (sequence partly withheld): f1 bacteriophage origin of replication; arrow indicates direction of (+) strand synthesis
   1896..2000    +  promoter       AmpR promoter: bla
   2002..2359    +  promoter       SV40 promoter: SV40 enhancer and early promoter
   2394..3188    +  CDS            NeoR/KanR: aminoglycoside phosphotransferase from Tn5; aph(3')-II (or nptII); confers resistance to neomycin, kanamycin, and G418 (Geneticin®)
   3209..3361    +  CDS            ble (fragment): BLE_KLEPN - Experimental evidence at protein level: Swiss-Prot protein existence level 1. Binding protein with a strong affinity to the bleomycin family of antibiotics. Binds to CL990; an antimitotic-antibiotic compound. From Klebsiella pneumoniae.
   3420..3467    +  polyA_signal   HSV TK poly(A) signal: herpes simplex virus thymidine kinase polyadenylation signal (Cole and Stacy, 1985)
   3558..3574    -  polyA_signal   bGH poly(A) signal (fragment): bovine growth hormone polyadenylation signal
   3796..4384    +  rep_origin     ori: high-copy-number ColE1/pMB1/pBR322/pUC origin of replication
>Addgene plasmid #172450 | FLAG-TPD54 | addgene full sequence | sequence record 339420 | Addgene NGS Result
TAGTTATTAATAGTAATCAATTACGGGGTCATTAGTTCATAGCCCATATATGGAGTTCCGCGTTACATAA
CTTACGGTAAATGGCCCGCCTGGCTGACCGCCCAACGACCCCCGCCCATTGACGTCAATAATGACGTATG
TTCCCATAGTAACGCCAATAGGGACTTTCCATTGACGTCAATGGGTGGAGTATTTACGGTAAACTGCCCA
CTTGGCAGTACATCAAGTGTATCATATGCCAAGTACGCCCCCTATTGACGTCAATGACGGTAAATGGCCC
GCCTGGCATTATGCCCAGTACATGACCTTATGGGACTTTCCTACTTGGCAGTACATCTACGTATTAGTCA
TCGCTATTACCATGGTGATGCGGTTTTGGCAGTACATCAATGGGCGTGGATAGCGGTTTGACTCACGGGG
ATTTCCAAGTCTCCACCCCATTGACGTCAATGGGAGTTTGTTTTGGCACCAAAATCAACGGGACTTTCCA
AAATGTCGTAACAACTCCGCCCCATTGACGCAAATGGGCGGTAGGCGTGTACGGTGGGAGGTCTATATAA
GCAGAGCTGGTTTAGTGAACCGTCAGATCCGCTAGCGCTACCGGTGCCACCATGGACTACAAAGACGATG
ACGACAAGAGATCTCGAGACATGGACTCCGCCGGCCAAGATATCAACCTGAATTCTCCTAACAAAGGTCT
GCTGTCTGACTCCATGACGGATGTTCCTGTCGACACAGGTGTGGCTGCCCGGACTCCTGCTGTTGAGGGT
CTGACAGAGGCTGAGGAGGAGGAGCTCAGGGCTGAGCTTACCAAGGTGGAAGAGGAAATTGTCACTCTGC
GCCAGGTCCTGGCAGCCAAGGAGAGGCACTGTGGAGAGCTCAAGAGGAGGCTGGGCCTCTCCACCCTGGG
GGAGCTGAAACAGAACCTGTCCAGGAGCTGGCATGACGTGCAGGTCTCTAGCGCCTATGTGAAAACTTCT
GAGAAACTTGGAGAGTGGAATGAGAAAGTGACCCAGTCAGACCTCTACAAGAAGACTCAGGAAACTCTTT
CACAGGCAGGACAGAAGACTTCAGCTGCCCTGTCCACAGTGGGCTCTGCCATCAGCAGGAAGCTTGGAGA
CATGAGGAACTCTGCGACCTTCAAGTCGTTTGAGGACCGAGTTGGGACCATAAAGTCTAAGGTTGTGGGT
GACAGAGAGAACGGCAGTGACAACCTCCCTTCCTCAGCGGGGAGTGGTGACAAGCCCCTGTCGGATCCCG
CACCTTTCTAACAATTGTTGTTGTTAACTTGTTTATTGCAGCTTATAATGGTTACAAATAAAGCAATAGC
ATCACAAATTTCACAAATAAAGCATTTTTTTCACTGCATTCTAGTTGTGGTTTGTCCAAACTCATCAATG
TATCTTAACGCGTAAATTGTAAGCGTTAATATTTTGTTAAAATTCGCGTTAAATTTTTGTTAAATCAGCT
CATTTTTTAACCAATAGGCCGAAATCGGCAAAATCCCTTATAAATCAAAAGAATAGACCGAGATAGGGT
[37 nt withheld, positions 1540-1576]
AAAGAACGTGGACTCCAACGTCAAAGG
[49 nt withheld, positions 1604-1652]
T
[91 nt withheld, positions 1654-1744]
G
[124 nt withheld, positions 1746-1869]
CAGGTGGCACTTTTCGGGGAAATGTGCGCGGAACCCCTATTTGTTTATTTTTCTAAATACATTCAAATAT
GTATCCGCTCATGAGACAATAACCCTGATAAATGCTTCAATAATATTGAAAAAGGAAGAGTCCTGAGGCG
GAAAGAACCAGCTGTGGAATGTGTGTCAGTTAGGGTGTGGAAAGTCCCCAGGCTCCCCAGCAGGCAGAAG
TATGCAAAGCATGCATCTCAATTAGTCAGCAACCAGGTGTGGAAAGTCCCCAGGCTCCCCAGCAGGCAGA
AGTATGCAAAGCATGCATCTCAATTAGTCAGCAACCATAGTCCCGCCCCTAACTCCGCCCATCCCGCCCC
TAACTCCGCCCAGTTCCGCCCATTCTCCGCCCCATGGCTGACTAATTTTTTTTATTTATGCAGAGGCCGA
GGCCGCCTCGGCCTCTGAGCTATTCCAGAAGTAGTGAGGAGGCTTTTTTGGAGGCCTAGGCTTTTGCAAA
GATCGATCAAGAGACAGGATGAGGATCGTTTCGCATGATTGAACAAGATGGATTGCACGCAGGTTCTCCG
GCCGCTTGGGTGGAGAGGCTATTCGGCTATGACTGGGCACAACAGACAATCGGCTGCTCTGATGCCGCCG
TGTTCCGGCTGTCAGCGCAGGGGCGCCCGGTTCTTTTTGTCAAGACCGACCTGTCCGGTGCCCTGAATGA
ACTGCAAGACGAGGCAGCGCGGCTATCGTGGCTGGCCACGACGGGCGTTCCTTGCGCAGCTGTGCTCGAC
GTTGTCACTGAAGCGGGAAGGGACTGGCTGCTATTGGGCGAAGTGCCGGGGCAGGATCTCCTGTCATCTC
ACCTTGCTCCTGCCGAGAAAGTATCCATCATGGCTGATGCAATGCGGCGGCTGCATACGCTTGATCCGGC
TACCTGCCCATTCGACCACCAAGCGAAACATCGCATCGAGCGAGCACGTACTCGGATGGAAGCCGGTCTT
GTCGATCAGGATGATCTGGACGAAGAGCATCAGGGGCTCGCGCCAGCCGAACTGTTCGCCAGGCTCAAGG
CGAGCATGCCCGACGGCGAGGATCTCGTCGTGACCCATGGCGATGCCTGCTTGCCGAATATCATGGTGGA
AAATGGCCGCTTTTCTGGATTCATCGACTGTGGCCGGCTGGGTGTGGCGGACCGCTATCAGGACATAGCG
TTGGCTACCCGTGATATTGCTGAAGAGCTTGGCGGCGAATGGGCTGACCGCTTCCTCGTGCTTTACGGTA
TCGCCGCTCCCGATTCGCAGCGCATCGCCTTCTATCGCCTTCTTGACGAGTTCTTCTGAGCGGGACTCTG
GGGTTCGAAATGACCGACCAAGCGACGCCCAACCTGCCATCACGAGATTTCGATTCCACCGCCGCCTTCT
ATGAAAGGTTGGGCTTCGGAATCGTTTTCCGGGACGCCGGCTGGATGATCCTCCAGCGCGGGGATCTCAT
GCTGGAGTTCTTCGCCCACCCTAGGGGGAGGCTAACTGAAACACGGAAGGAGACAATACCGGAAGGAACC
CGCGCTATGACGGCAATAAAAAGACAGAATAAAACGCACGGTGTTGGGTCGTTTGTTCATAAACGCGGGG
TTCGGTCCCAGGGCTGGCACTCTGTCGATACCCCACCGAGACCCCATTGGGGCCAATACGCCCGCGTTTC
TTCCTTTTCCCCACCCCACCCCCCAAGTTCGGGTGAAGGCCCAGGGCTCGCAGCCAACGTCGGGGCGGCA
GGCCCTGCCATAGCCTCAGGTTACTCATATATACTTTAGATTGATTTAAAACTTCATTTTTAATTTAAAA
GGATCTAGGTGAAGATCCTTTTTGATAATCTCATGACCAAAATCCCTTAACGTGAGTTTTCGTTCCACTG
AGCGTCAGACCCCGTAGAAAAGATCAAAGGATCTTCTTGAGATCCTTTTTTTCTGCGCGTAATCTGCTGC
TTGCAAACAAAAAAACCACCGCTACCAGCGGTGGTTTGTTTGCCGGATCAAGAGCTACCAACTCTTTTTC
CGAAGGTAACTGGCTTCAGCAGAGCGCAGATACCAAATACTGTTCTTCTAGTGTAGCCGTAGTTAGGCCA
CCACTTCAAGAACTCTGTAGCACCGCCTACATACCTCGCTCTGCTAATCCTGTTACCAGTGGCTGCTGCC
AGTGGCGATAAGTCGTGTCTTACCGGGTTGGACTCAAGACGATAGTTACCGGATAAGGCGCAGCGGTCGG
GCTGAACGGGGGGTTCGTGCACACAGCCCAGCTTGGAGCGAACGACCTACACCGAACTGAGATACCTACA
GCGTGAGCTATGAGAAAGCGCCACGCTTCCCGAAGGGAGAAAGGCGGACAGGTATCCGGTAAGCGGCAGG
GTCGGAACAGGAGAGCGCACGAGGGAGCTTCCAGGGGGAAACGCCTGGTATCTTTATAGTCCTGTCGGGT
TTCGCCACCTCTGACTTGAGCGTCGATTTTTGTGATGCTCGTCAGGGGGGCGGAGCCTATGGAAAAACGC
CAGCAACGCGGCCTTTTTACGGTTCCTGGCCTTTTGCTGGCCTTTTGCTCACATGTTCTTTCCTGCGTTA
TCCCCTGATTCTGTGGATAACCGTATTACCGCCATGCAT
